Addgene plasmid #110707: B. thetaiotaomicron mRNA toehold switch sensor
Purpose: Toehold switch sensor to detect a species specific mRNA with GFP output
Depositing lab: James Collins. Depositing organization: Massachusetts Institute of Technology. Publication: A low-cost paper-based synthetic biology platform for analyzing gut microbiota and host biomarkers. Takahashi MK, Tan X, Dy AJ, Braff D, Akana RT, Furuta Y, Donghia N, Ananthakrishnan A, Collins JJ. Nat Commun. 2018 Aug 21;9(1):3347. doi: 10.1038/s41467-018-05864-4. PubMed 30131493.
Backbone
  Vector backbone: pCOLA
  Vector type: Synthetic Biology
Growth in bacteria
  Bacterial resistance: Kanamycin, 50 μg/mL
  Growth temperature: 37°C
  Growth strain: NEB Stable
  Copy number: Low Copy
Gene/Insert
  Gene/Insert name: B. thetaiotaomicron species specific toehold switch sensor
  Promoter: T7
  Cloning method: Gibson Cloning
  Sequencing primers: 5′ ttcaccaccctgaattgactc
Terms and licenses: Academic/Nonprofit Terms; Industry Terms: Not Available to Industry
How to cite: B. thetaiotaomicron mRNA toehold switch sensor was a gift from James Collins (Addgene plasmid # 110707 ; http://n2t.net/addgene:110707 ; RRID:Addgene_110707)
