[The description below was written by a language model from this plasmid's Addgene catalogue record and pLannotate feature annotations shown in this document.]
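Description:
The B. thetaiotaomicron mRNA toehold switch sensor is a low-copy synthetic biology plasmid of about 4.2 kb built on the pCOLA backbone. It replicates in E. coli from the ColA origin, which is compatible with other common origins and so allows co-maintenance with additional plasmids. Selection is by kanamycin through an aph(3')-Ia resistance gene driven by a bla-type promoter. The backbone also carries lacI with its own promoter, plus small remnants annotated as a CAP binding site and a tetracycline-resistance fragment, which are vector carry-over rather than functional parts. No lac operator is annotated next to the T7 promoter.

The payload is a single T7-driven transcription unit closed by a T7 terminator. Roughly 100 nt lie unannotated between the T7 promoter and the reporter open reading frame. This is where the toehold switch would be expected, although the feature table does not mark it. A toehold switch is an RNA hairpin that sequesters the ribosome binding site and start codon. When a complementary trigger RNA binds the single-stranded toehold, the hairpin opens and translation of the downstream gene can begin. Here the trigger is a species-specific mRNA from Bacteroides thetaiotaomicron.

The catalogue gives the output as GFP. The automated annotation labels the roughly 714 nt reporter as hfriFP, which is probably a nearest-match call for a GFP-family protein. A partial match to an ssrA (LVA) degradation tag follows the reporter; such tags shorten protein half-life in cells. The associated publication describes a low-cost paper-based platform for analysing gut microbiota and host biomarkers. The depositor and sequencing-derived records differ by a single nucleotide and have identical feature layouts.
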