Features (pLannotate 1.2.2; 12 found; start..end, strand, type, name):
     34..52      +  promoter       T7 promoter: promoter for bacteriophage T7 RNA polymerase
    151..864     +  CDS            hfriFP: hfriFP is a fluorescent protein published in 2013, derived from Herbaspirillum frisingense.
    874..894     +  CDS            ssrA tag (LVA) (fragment): C-terminal peptide that mediates degradation in bacteria through the ClpXP and ClpAP proteases (McGinness et al., 2006) mutant LVA variant that confers accelerated degradation under some conditions (Andersen et al., 1998)
    972..1019    +  terminator     T7 terminator: transcription terminator for bacteriophage T7 RNA polymerase
   1183..1240    +  promoter       AmpR promoter (fragment): bla
   1249..2064    -  CDS            KanR: aminoglycoside phosphotransferase; aph(3')-Ia; confers resistance to kanamycin in bacteria or G418 (Geneticin®) in eukaryotes
   2065..2156    -  promoter       AmpR promoter: bla
   2174..2809    -  rep_origin     ColA ori: Plasmids containing the ColA origin of replication can be propagated in E. coli cells that contain additional plasmids with compatible origins.
   2894..2958    -  CDS            TcR (fragment): tetracycline efflux protein; tet; confers resistance to tetracycline
   2973..2994    -  protein_bind   CAP binding site: CAP binding activates transcription in the presence of cAMP. E. coli catabolite activator protein
   3007..4089    -  CDS            lacI: lac repressor; lacI; The lac repressor binds to the lac operator to inhibit transcription in E. coli. This inhibition can be relieved by adding lactose or isopropyl-β-D-thiogalactopyranoside (IPTG).
   4090..4167    -  promoter       lacI promoter: lacI
>Addgene plasmid #110707 | B. thetaiotaomicron mRNA toehold switch sensor | depositor full sequence | sequence record 212149 | B. thetaiotaomicron mRNA toehold switch sensor sequence 4192 bps
AAGTCTAACGCTGCTCTGGGCTAACTGTCGCGCTAATACGACTCACTATAGGGTTACTGTATGACCGGCT
TTGTGTGGTGTTGCTCCTTGGACTTTAGAACAGAGGAGATAAAGATGAAGGAGCAACACAACCTGGCGGC
AGCGCAAAAGATGCGTAAAGGAGAAGAACTTTTCACTGGAGTTGTCCCAATTCTTGTTGAATTAGATGGT
GATGTTAATGGGCACAAATTTTCTGTCAGTGGAGAGGGTGAAGGTGATGCAACATACGGAAAACTTACCC
TTAAATTTATTTGCACTACTGGAAAACTACCTGTTCCGTGGCCAACACTTGTCACTACTTTCGGTTATGG
TGTTCAATGCTTTGCGAGATACCCAGATCACATGAAACAGCATGACTTTTTCAAGAGTGCCATGCCCGAA
GGTTACGTACAGGAAAGAACTATATTTTTCAAAGATGACGGGAACTACAAGACACGTGCTGAAGTCAAGT
TTGAAGGTGATACCCTTGTTAATAGAATCGAGTTAAAAGGTATTGATTTTAAAGAAGATGGAAACATTCT
TGGACACAAATTGGAATACAACTATAACTCACACAATGTATACATCATGGCAGACAAACAAAAGAATGGA
ATCAAAGTTAACTTCAAAATTAGACACAACATTGAAGATGGAAGCGTTCAACTAGCAGACCATTATCAAC
AAAATACTCCGATTGGCGATGGCCCTGTCCTTTTACCAGACAACCATTACCTGTCCACACAATCTGCCCT
TTCGAAAGATCCCAACGAAAAGAGAGACCACATGGTCCTTCTTGAGTTTGTAACCGCTGCTGGGATTACA
CATGGCATGGATGAACTATACAAAAGGCCTGCAGCAAACGACGAAAACTACGCTGCATCAGTTTAATAAG
ATAAACCAGAGCGGCACGGCAAGCAGAGTATACGAGATTCGGTAGCCACCGCTGAGCATAACTAGCATAA
CCCCTTGGGGCCTCTAAACGGGTCTTGAGGGGTTTTTTGCTGAAACCTCAGGCATTTGAGAAGCACACGG
TCACACTGCTTCCGGTAGTCAATAAACCGGTAAACCAGCAATAGACATAAGCGGCTATTTAACGACCCTG
CCCTGAACCGACGACAAGCTGACGACCGGGTCTCCGCAAGTGGCACTTTTCGGGGAAATGTGCGCGGAAC
CCCTATTTGTTTATTTTTCTAAATACATTCAAATATGTATCCGCTCATGAATTAATTCTTAGAAAAACTC
ATCGAGCATCAAATGAAACTGCAATTTATTCATATCAGGATTATCAATACCATATTTTTGAAAAAGCCGT
TTCTGTAATGAAGGAGAAAACTCACCGAGGCAGTTCCATAGGATGGCAAGATCCTGGTATCGGTCTGCGA
TTCCGACTCGTCCAACATCAATACAACCTATTAATTTCCCCTCGTCAAAAATAAGGTTATCAAGTGAGAA
ATCACCATGAGTGACGACTGAATCCGGTGAGAATGGCAAAAGTTTATGCATTTCTTTCCAGACTTGTTCA
ACAGGCCAGCCATTACGCTCGTCATCAAAATCACTCGCATCAACCAAACCGTTATTCATTCGTGATTGCG
CCTGAGCGAGACGAAATACGCGGTCGCTGTTAAAAGGACAATTACAAACAGGAATCGAATGCAACCGGCG
CAGGAACACTGCCAGCGCATCAACAATATTTTCACCTGAATCAGGATATTCTTCTAATACCTGGAATGCT
GTTTTCCCGGGGATCGCAGTGGTGAGTAACCATGCATCATCAGGAGTACGGATAAAATGCTTGATGGTCG
GAAGAGGCATAAATTCCGTCAGCCAGTTTAGTCTGACCATCTCATCTGTAACATCATTGGCAACGCTACC
TTTGCCATGTTTCAGAAACAACTCTGGCGCATCGGGCTTCCCATACAATCGATAGATTGTCGCACCTGAT
TGCCCGACATTATCGCGAGCCCATTTATACCCATATAAATCAGCATCCATGTTGGAATTTAATCGCGGCC
TAGAGCAAGACGTTTCCCGTTGAATATGGCTCATACTCTTCCTTTTTCAATATTATTGAAGCATTTATCA
GGGTTATTGTCTCATGAGCGGATACATATTTGAATGTATTTAGAAAAATAAACAAATAGGCATGCTAGCG
CAGAAACGTCCTAGAAGATGCCAGGAGGATACTTAGCAGAGAGACAATAAGGCCGGAGCGAAGCCGTTTT
TCCATAGGCTCCGCCCCCCTGACGAACATCACGAAATCTGACGCTCAAATCAGTGGTGGCGAAACCCGAC
AGGACTATAAAGATACCAGGCGTTTCCCCCTGATGGCTCCCTCTTGCGCTCTCCTGTTCCCGTCCTGCGG
CGTCCGTGTTGTGGTGGAGGCTTTACCCAAATCACCACGTCCCGTTCCGTGTAGACAGTTCGCTCCAAGC
TGGGCTGTGTGCAAGAACCCCCCGTTCAGCCCGACTGCTGCGCCTTATCCGGTAACTATCATCTTGAGTC
CAACCCGGAAAGACACGACAAAACGCCACTGGCAGCAGCCATTGGTAACTGAGAATTAGTGGATTTAGAT
ATCGAGAGTCTTGAAGTGGTGGCCTAACAGAGGCTACACTGAAAGGACAGTATTTGGTATCTGCGCTCCA
CTAAAGCCAGTTACCAGGTTAAGCAGTTCCCCAACTGACTTAACCTTCGATCAAACCGCCTCCCCAGGCG
GTTTTTTCGTTTACAGAGCAGGAGATTACGACGATCGTAAAAGGATCTCAAGAAGATCCTTTACGGATTC
CCGACACCATCACTCTAGATTTCAGTGCAATTTATCTCTTCAAATGTAGCACCTGAAGTCAGCCCCATAC
GATATAAGTTGTAATTCTCATGTTAGTCATGCCCCGCGCCCACCGGAAGGAGCTGACTGGGTTGAAGGCT
CTCAAGGGCATCGGTCGAGATCCCGGTGCCTAATGAGTGAGCTAACTTACATTAATTGCGTTGCGCTCAC
TGCCCGCTTTCCAGTCGGGAAACCTGTCGTGCCAGCTGCATTAATGAATCGGCCAACGCGCGGGGAGAGG
CGGTTTGCGTATTGGGCGCCAGGGTGGTTTTTCTTTTCACCAGTGAGACGGGCAACAGCTGATTGCCCTT
CACCGCCTGGCCCTGAGAGAGTTGCAGCAAGCGGTCCACGCTGGTTTGCCCCAGCAGGCGAAAATCCTGT
TTGATGGTGGTTAACGGCGGGATATAACATGAGCTGTCTTCGGTATCGTCGTATCCCACTACCGAGATGT
CCGCACCAACGCGCAGCCCGGACTCGGTAATGGCGCGCATTGCGCCCAGCGCCATCTGATCGTTGGCAAC
CAGCATCGCAGTGGGAACGATGCCCTCATTCAGCATTTGCATGGTTTGTTGAAAACCGGACATGGCACTC
CAGTCGCCTTCCCGTTCCGCTATCGGCTGAATTTGATTGCGAGTGAGATATTTATGCCAGCCAGCCAGAC
GCAGACGCGCCGAGACAGAACTTAATGGGCCCGCTAACAGCGCGATTTGCTGGTGACCCAATGCGACCAG
ATGCTCCACGCCCAGTCGCGTACCGTCTTCATGGGAGAAAATAATACTGTTGATGGGTGTCTGGTCAGAG
ACATCAAGAAATAACGCCGGAACATTAGTGCAGGCAGCTTCCACAGCAATGGCATCCTGGTCATCCAGCG
GATAGTTAATGATCAGCCCACTGACGCGTTGCGCGAGAAGATTGTGCACCGCCGCTTTACAGGCTTCGAC
GCCGCTTCGTTCTACCATCGACACCACCACGCTGGCACCCAGTTGATCGGCGCGAGATTTAATCGCCGCG
ACAATTTGCGACGGCGCGTGCAGGGCCAGACTGGAGGTGGCAACGCCAATCAGCAACGACTGTTTGCCCG
CCAGTTGTTGTGCCACGCGGTTGGGAATGTAATTCAGCTCCGCCATCGCCGCTTCCACTTTTTCCCGCGT
TTTCGCAGAAACGTGGCTGGCCTGGTTCACCACGCGGGAAACGGTCTGATAAGAGACACCGGCATACTCT
GCGACATCGTATAACGTTACTGGTTTCACATTCACCACCCTGAATTGACTCTCTTCCGGGCGCTATCATG
CCATACCGCGAAAGGTTTTGCGCCATTCGATGGTGTCCGGGATCTCGACGCTCTCCCTTATG
