Features (pLannotate 1.2.2; 12 found; start..end, strand, type, name):
     34..52      +  promoter       T7 promoter: promoter for bacteriophage T7 RNA polymerase
    151..864     +  CDS            hfriFP: hfriFP is a fluorescent protein published in 2013, derived from Herbaspirillum frisingense.
    874..894     +  CDS            ssrA tag (LVA) (fragment): C-terminal peptide that mediates degradation in bacteria through the ClpXP and ClpAP proteases (McGinness et al., 2006) mutant LVA variant that confers accelerated degradation under some conditions (Andersen et al., 1998)
    973..1020    +  terminator     T7 terminator: transcription terminator for bacteriophage T7 RNA polymerase
   1184..1241    +  promoter       AmpR promoter (fragment): bla
   1250..2065    -  CDS            KanR: aminoglycoside phosphotransferase; aph(3')-Ia; confers resistance to kanamycin in bacteria or G418 (Geneticin®) in eukaryotes
   2066..2157    -  promoter       AmpR promoter: bla
   2175..2810    -  rep_origin     ColA ori: Plasmids containing the ColA origin of replication can be propagated in E. coli cells that contain additional plasmids with compatible origins.
   2895..2959    -  CDS            TcR (fragment): tetracycline efflux protein; tet; confers resistance to tetracycline
   2974..2995    -  protein_bind   CAP binding site: CAP binding activates transcription in the presence of cAMP. E. coli catabolite activator protein
   3008..4090    -  CDS            lacI: lac repressor; lacI; The lac repressor binds to the lac operator to inhibit transcription in E. coli. This inhibition can be relieved by adding lactose or isopropyl-β-D-thiogalactopyranoside (IPTG).
   4091..4168    -  promoter       lacI promoter: lacI
>Addgene plasmid #110707 | B. thetaiotaomicron mRNA toehold switch sensor | addgene full sequence | sequence record 217886 | Addgene NGS Result
AAGTCTAACGCTGCTCTGGGCTAACTGTCGCGCTAATACGACTCACTATAGGGTTACTGTATGACCGGCT
TTGTGTGGTGTTGCTCCTTGGACTTTAGAACAGAGGAGATAAAGATGAAGGAGCAACACAACCTGGCGGC
AGCGCAAAAGATGCGTAAAGGAGAAGAACTTTTCACTGGAGTTGTCCCAATTCTTGTTGAATTAGATGGT
GATGTTAATGGGCACAAATTTTCTGTCAGTGGAGAGGGTGAAGGTGATGCAACATACGGAAAACTTACCC
TTAAATTTATTTGCACTACTGGAAAACTACCTGTTCCGTGGCCAACACTTGTCACTACTTTCGGTTATGG
TGTTCAATGCTTTGCGAGATACCCAGATCACATGAAACAGCATGACTTTTTCAAGAGTGCCATGCCCGAA
GGTTACGTACAGGAAAGAACTATATTTTTCAAAGATGACGGGAACTACAAGACACGTGCTGAAGTCAAGT
TTGAAGGTGATACCCTTGTTAATAGAATCGAGTTAAAAGGTATTGATTTTAAAGAAGATGGAAACATTCT
TGGACACAAATTGGAATACAACTATAACTCACACAATGTATACATCATGGCAGACAAACAAAAGAATGGA
ATCAAAGTTAACTTCAAAATTAGACACAACATTGAAGATGGAAGCGTTCAACTAGCAGACCATTATCAAC
AAAATACTCCGATTGGCGATGGCCCTGTCCTTTTACCAGACAACCATTACCTGTCCACACAATCTGCCCT
TTCGAAAGATCCCAACGAAAAGAGAGACCACATGGTCCTTCTTGAGTTTGTAACCGCTGCTGGGATTACA
CATGGCATGGATGAACTATACAAAAGGCCTGCAGCAAACGACGAAAACTACGCTGCATCAGTTTAATAAG
ATAAACCAGAGCGGCACGGCAAGCAGAGTATACGAGATTCGGTAGCCACCGCTGAGCAATAACTAGCATA
ACCCCTTGGGGCCTCTAAACGGGTCTTGAGGGGTTTTTTGCTGAAACCTCAGGCATTTGAGAAGCACACG
GTCACACTGCTTCCGGTAGTCAATAAACCGGTAAACCAGCAATAGACATAAGCGGCTATTTAACGACCCT
GCCCTGAACCGACGACAAGCTGACGACCGGGTCTCCGCAAGTGGCACTTTTCGGGGAAATGTGCGCGGAA
CCCCTATTTGTTTATTTTTCTAAATACATTCAAATATGTATCCGCTCATGAATTAATTCTTAGAAAAACT
CATCGAGCATCAAATGAAACTGCAATTTATTCATATCAGGATTATCAATACCATATTTTTGAAAAAGCCG
TTTCTGTAATGAAGGAGAAAACTCACCGAGGCAGTTCCATAGGATGGCAAGATCCTGGTATCGGTCTGCG
ATTCCGACTCGTCCAACATCAATACAACCTATTAATTTCCCCTCGTCAAAAATAAGGTTATCAAGTGAGA
AATCACCATGAGTGACGACTGAATCCGGTGAGAATGGCAAAAGTTTATGCATTTCTTTCCAGACTTGTTC
AACAGGCCAGCCATTACGCTCGTCATCAAAATCACTCGCATCAACCAAACCGTTATTCATTCGTGATTGC
GCCTGAGCGAGACGAAATACGCGGTCGCTGTTAAAAGGACAATTACAAACAGGAATCGAATGCAACCGGC
GCAGGAACACTGCCAGCGCATCAACAATATTTTCACCTGAATCAGGATATTCTTCTAATACCTGGAATGC
TGTTTTCCCGGGGATCGCAGTGGTGAGTAACCATGCATCATCAGGAGTACGGATAAAATGCTTGATGGTC
GGAAGAGGCATAAATTCCGTCAGCCAGTTTAGTCTGACCATCTCATCTGTAACATCATTGGCAACGCTAC
CTTTGCCATGTTTCAGAAACAACTCTGGCGCATCGGGCTTCCCATACAATCGATAGATTGTCGCACCTGA
TTGCCCGACATTATCGCGAGCCCATTTATACCCATATAAATCAGCATCCATGTTGGAATTTAATCGCGGC
CTAGAGCAAGACGTTTCCCGTTGAATATGGCTCATACTCTTCCTTTTTCAATATTATTGAAGCATTTATC
AGGGTTATTGTCTCATGAGCGGATACATATTTGAATGTATTTAGAAAAATAAACAAATAGGCATGCTAGC
GCAGAAACGTCCTAGAAGATGCCAGGAGGATACTTAGCAGAGAGACAATAAGGCCGGAGCGAAGCCGTTT
TTCCATAGGCTCCGCCCCCCTGACGAACATCACGAAATCTGACGCTCAAATCAGTGGTGGCGAAACCCGA
CAGGACTATAAAGATACCAGGCGTTTCCCCCTGATGGCTCCCTCTTGCGCTCTCCTGTTCCCGTCCTGCG
GCGTCCGTGTTGTGGTGGAGGCTTTACCCAAATCACCACGTCCCGTTCCGTGTAGACAGTTCGCTCCAAG
CTGGGCTGTGTGCAAGAACCCCCCGTTCAGCCCGACTGCTGCGCCTTATCCGGTAACTATCATCTTGAGT
CCAACCCGGAAAGACACGACAAAACGCCACTGGCAGCAGCCATTGGTAACTGAGAATTAGTGGATTTAGA
TATCGAGAGTCTTGAAGTGGTGGCCTAACAGAGGCTACACTGAAAGGACAGTATTTGGTATCTGCGCTCC
ACTAAAGCCAGTTACCAGGTTAAGCAGTTCCCCAACTGACTTAACCTTCGATCAAACCGCCTCCCCAGGC
GGTTTTTTCGTTTACAGAGCAGGAGATTACGACGATCGTAAAAGGATCTCAAGAAGATCCTTTACGGATT
CCCGACACCATCACTCTAGATTTCAGTGCAATTTATCTCTTCAAATGTAGCACCTGAAGTCAGCCCCATA
CGATATAAGTTGTAATTCTCATGTTAGTCATGCCCCGCGCCCACCGGAAGGAGCTGACTGGGTTGAAGGC
TCTCAAGGGCATCGGTCGAGATCCCGGTGCCTAATGAGTGAGCTAACTTACATTAATTGCGTTGCGCTCA
CTGCCCGCTTTCCAGTCGGGAAACCTGTCGTGCCAGCTGCATTAATGAATCGGCCAACGCGCGGGGAGAG
GCGGTTTGCGTATTGGGCGCCAGGGTGGTTTTTCTTTTCACCAGTGAGACGGGCAACAGCTGATTGCCCT
TCACCGCCTGGCCCTGAGAGAGTTGCAGCAAGCGGTCCACGCTGGTTTGCCCCAGCAGGCGAAAATCCTG
TTTGATGGTGGTTAACGGCGGGATATAACATGAGCTGTCTTCGGTATCGTCGTATCCCACTACCGAGATG
TCCGCACCAACGCGCAGCCCGGACTCGGTAATGGCGCGCATTGCGCCCAGCGCCATCTGATCGTTGGCAA
CCAGCATCGCAGTGGGAACGATGCCCTCATTCAGCATTTGCATGGTTTGTTGAAAACCGGACATGGCACT
CCAGTCGCCTTCCCGTTCCGCTATCGGCTGAATTTGATTGCGAGTGAGATATTTATGCCAGCCAGCCAGA
CGCAGACGCGCCGAGACAGAACTTAATGGGCCCGCTAACAGCGCGATTTGCTGGTGACCCAATGCGACCA
GATGCTCCACGCCCAGTCGCGTACCGTCTTCATGGGAGAAAATAATACTGTTGATGGGTGTCTGGTCAGA
GACATCAAGAAATAACGCCGGAACATTAGTGCAGGCAGCTTCCACAGCAATGGCATCCTGGTCATCCAGC
GGATAGTTAATGATCAGCCCACTGACGCGTTGCGCGAGAAGATTGTGCACCGCCGCTTTACAGGCTTCGA
CGCCGCTTCGTTCTACCATCGACACCACCACGCTGGCACCCAGTTGATCGGCGCGAGATTTAATCGCCGC
GACAATTTGCGACGGCGCGTGCAGGGCCAGACTGGAGGTGGCAACGCCAATCAGCAACGACTGTTTGCCC
GCCAGTTGTTGTGCCACGCGGTTGGGAATGTAATTCAGCTCCGCCATCGCCGCTTCCACTTTTTCCCGCG
TTTTCGCAGAAACGTGGCTGGCCTGGTTCACCACGCGGGAAACGGTCTGATAAGAGACACCGGCATACTC
TGCGACATCGTATAACGTTACTGGTTTCACATTCACCACCCTGAATTGACTCTCTTCCGGGCGCTATCAT
GCCATACCGCGAAAGGTTTTGCGCCATTCGATGGTGTCCGGGATCTCGACGCTCTCCCTTATG
